>Addgene plasmid #221247 | pMSCV-FKBP-TRIF(trunc 1-23) | addgene full sequence | sequence record 438502 | Addgene NGS Result
AGATCTGCCACCATGGACTACAAGGATCACGACGGTGATTACAAGGACCACGACATCGACTACAAGGACG
ACGACGACAAGGGCGTTCAAGTAGAAACAATATCTCCAGGAGACGGGCGTACATTTCCTAAGCGTGGCCA
AACTTGCGTAGTCCATTATACCGGCATGCTGGAGGACGGTAAGAAGGTCGATAGCTCTAGAGACCGTAAC
AAACCTTTCAAATTTATGCTGGGGAAACAGGAGGTTATCCGTGGTTGGGAGGAAGGCGTGGCCCAAATGT
CCGTTGGGCAGCGTGCTAAGTTAACCATCTCGCCAGATTACGCATATGGGGCTACAGGCCATCCTGGGAT
CATTCCCCCGCATGCGACACTTGTGTTTGATGTAGAGCTGTTGAAGTTGGAGACGCGGGGAGTTCAAGTC
GAAACGATTTCACCAGGTGATGGACGCACCTTTCCTAAACGGGGACAAACGTGCGTCGTGCATTACACCG
GTATGCTGGAAGACGGCAAGAAAGTCGATTCAAGCCGCGATAGAAATAAACCCTTCAAATTCATGCTTGG
AAAACAGGAAGTAATACGCGGATGGGAAGAGGGTGTGGCGCAAATGTCTGTCGGGCAAAGAGCTAAACTG
ACAATAAGTCCTGATTACGCGTACGGTGCGACTGGGCACCCTGGTATCATTCCGCCGCACGCGACACTTG
TCTTCGACGTCGAGTTACTTAAGCTTGAGACGCGGGGGGTGCAGGTAGAGACTATTTCGCCCGGTGACGG
AAGAACTTTCCCAAAGCGGGGACAGACCTGTGTTGTCCACTACACTGGGATGTTGGAGGATGGTAAGAAA
GTTGACTCAAGTCGTGATCGCAACAAACCCTTTAAGTTTATGCTTGGGAAGCAGGAAGTCATCAGAGGTT
GGGAAGAAGGCGTAGCTCAGATGTCAGTGGGACAACGGGCCAAATTAACCATCAGTCCAGACTACGCCTA
CGGAGCCACCGGTCACCCAGGGATCATACCACCTCACGCAACCTTAGTGTTCGATGTGGAACTTTTAAAG
TTAGAGACGCGCGGTGTACAAGTGGAAACAATCAGTCCAGGGGATGGGAGAACATTCCCCAAAAGAGGCC
AGACGTGTGTCGTGCACTATACGGGGATGTTAGAAGATGGGAAAAAGGTCGATTCGTCACGCGACCGCAA
CAAACCGTTTAAATTCATGTTGGGAAAGCAGGAGGTGATTCGCGGCTGGGAGGAAGGTGTGGCACAGATG
AGCGTGGGCCAGAGAGCAAAACTGACTATCTCTCCTGATTATGCCTACGGCGCGACGGGCCACCCTGGCA
TAATTCCACCCCACGCTACCCTGGTATTCGATGTCGAGCTTCTGAAGCTTGAGGGTGCTGGGGCTGGGGC
TACACATTTGAAGCATAAGTTGGGCAGTCTCTGCAGTGGCTCACAGGAAAGCAAGTTGCTGCACGCAATG
GTTCTCTTGGCATTGGGGCAAGATACTGAGGCTAGGGTCAGTCTTGAATCCCTTAAAATGAACACTGTAG
CTCAGTTGGTTGCACACCAGTGGGCAGATATGGAGACTACCGAAGGTCCCGAAGAACCTCCCGATCTCTC
ATGGACCGTTGCCAGGCTTTATCATTTGCTCGCAGAGGAGAACCTCTGTCCCGCCAGTACTCGGGATATG
GCTTATCAGGTGGCCCTCCGCGATTTTGCAAGTCAAGGAGATCATCAACTTGGGCAACTCCAAAACGAGG
CTTGGGATAGATGTAGCTCAGATATCAAGGGAGACCCCTCCGGGTTTCAGCCACTTCACTCTCACCAGGG
TTCACTTCAACCACCTAGTGCCTCCCCTGCAGTCACTCGGAGCCAGCCCAGACCCATTGACACCCCCGAC
TGGTCCTGGGGACATACTCTCCATTCCACCAATTCCACTGCTAGCCTCGCTTCCCACCTTGAAATATCAC
AGTCCCCCACACTTGCCTTTCTGAGTTCTCATCACGGATGATAAGCGGCCGCGTTTAAACGTCGACGGTA
TCGATAAGCTTGATATCGAATTCCGCCCCCCCCCCTAACGTTACTGGCCGAAGCCGCTTGGAATAAGGCC
GGTGTGCGTTTGTCTATATGTTATTTTCCACCATATTGCCGTCTTTTGGCAATGTGAGGGCCCGGAAACC
TGGCCCTGTCTTCTTGACGAGCATTCCTAGGGGTCTTTCCCCTCTCGCCAAAGGAATGCAAGGTCTGTTG
AATGTCGTGAAGGAAGCAGTTCCTCTGGAAGCTTCTTGAAGACAAACAACGTCTGTAGCGACCCTTTGCA
GGCAGCGGAACCCCCCACCTGGCGACAGGTGCCTCTGCGGCCAAAAGCCACGTGTATAAGATACACCTGC
AAAGGCGGCACAACCCCAGTGCCACGTTGTGAGTTGGATAGTTGTGGAAAGAGTCAAATGGCTCTCCTCA
AGCGTATTCAACAAGGGGCTGAAGGATGCCCAGAAGGTACCCCATTGTATGGGATCTGATCTGGGGCCTC
GGTGCACATGCTTTACATGTGTTTAGTCGAGGTTAAAAAAACGTCTAGGCCCCCCGAACCACGGGGACGT
GGTTTTCCTTTGAAAAACACGATGATAATATGGCCACAACCATGGTGAGCAAGGGCGAGGAGCTGTTCAC
CGGGGTGGTGCCCATCCTGGTCGAGCTGGACGGCGACGTAAACGGCCACAAGTTCAGCGTGTCTGGCGAG
GGCGAGGGCGATGCCACCTACGGCAAGCTGACCCTGAAGTTCATCTGCACCACCGGCAAGCTGCCCGTGC
CCTGGCCCACCCTCGTGACCACCCTGACCTACGGCGTGCAGTGCTTCAGCCGCTACCCCGACCACATGAA
GCAGCACGACTTCTTCAAGTCCGCCATGCCCGAAGGCTACGTCCAGGAGCGCACCATCTTCTTCAAGGAC
GACGGCAACTACAAGACCCGCGCCGAGGTGAAGTTCGAGGGCGACACCCTGGTGAACCGCATCGAGCTGA
AGGGCATCGACTTCAAGGAGGACGGCAACATCCTGGGGCACAAGCTGGAGTACAACTACAACAGCCACAA
CGTCTATATCATGGCCGACAAGCAGAAGAACGGCATCAAGGCGAACTTCAAGATCCGCCACAACATCGAG
GACGGCAGCGTGCAGCTCGCCGACCACTACCAGCAGAACACCCCCATCGGCGACGGCCCCGTGCTGCTGC
CCGACAACCACTACCTGAGCACCCAGTCCGCCCTGAGCAAAGACCCCAACGAGAAGCGCGATCACATGGT
CCTGCTGGAGTTCGTGACCGCCGCCGGGATCACTCTCGGCATGGACGAGCTGTACAAGTAATGAATTAAT
TAAGAATTCGATAAAATAAAAGATTTTATTTAGTCTCCAGAAAAAGGGGGGAATGAAAGACCCCACCTGT
AGGTTTGGCAAGCTAGCTTAAGTAACGCCATTTTGCAAGGCATGGAAAATACATAACTGAGAATAGAGAA
GTTCAGATCAAGGTTAGGAACAGAGAGACAGCAGAATATGGGCCAAACAGGATATCTGTGGTAAGCAGTT
CCTGCCCCGGCTCAGGGCCAAGAACAGATGGTCCCCAGATGCGGTCCCGCCCTCAGCAGTTTCTAGAGAA
CCATCAGATGTTTCCAGGGTGCCCCAAGGACCTGAAATGACCCTGTGCCTTATTTGAACTAACCAATCAG
TTCGCTTCTCGCTTCTGTTCGCGCGCTTCTGCTCCCCGAGCTCAATAAAAGAGCCCACAACCCCTCACTC
GGCGCGCCAGTCCTCCGATAGACTGCGTCGCCCGGGTACCCGTGTATCCAATAAACCCTCTTGCAGTTGC
ATCCGACTTGTGGTCTCGCTGTTCCTTGGGAGGGTCTCCTCTGAGTGATTGACTACCCGTCAGCGGGGGT
CTTTCATGGGTAACAGTTTCTTGAAGTTGGAGAACAACATTCTGAGGGTAGGAGTCGAATATTAAGTAAT
CCTGACTCAATTAGCCACTGTTTTGAATCCACATACTCCAATACTCCTGAAATAGTTCATTATGGACAGC
GCAGAAAGAGCTGGGGAGAATTGTGAAATTGTTATCCGCTCACAATTCCACACAACATACGAGCCGGAAG
CATAAAGTGTAAAGCCTGGGGTGCCTAATGAGTGAGCTAACTCACATTAATTGCGTTGCGCTCACTGCCC
GCTTTCCAGTCGGGAAACCTGTCGTGCCAGCTGCATTAATGAATCGGCCAACGCGCGGGGAGAGGCGGTT
TGCGTATTGGGCGCTCTTCCGCTTCCTCGCTCACTGACTCGCTGCGCTCGGTCGTTCGGCTGCGGCGAGC
GGTATCAGCTCACTCAAAGGCGGTAATACGGTTATCCACAGAATCAGGGGATAACGCAGGAAAGAACATG
TGAGCAAAAGGCCAGCAAAAGGCCAGGAACCGTAAAAAGGCCGCGTTGCTGGCGTTTTTCCATAGGCTCC
GCCCCCCTGACGAGCATCACAAAAATCGACGCTCAAGTCAGAGGTGGCGAAACCCGACAGGACTATAAAG
ATACCAGGCGTTTCCCCCTGGAAGCTCCCTCGTGCGCTCTCCTGTTCCGACCCTGCCGCTTACCGGATAC
CTGTCCGCCTTTCTCCCTTCGGGAAGCGTGGCGCTTTCTCATAGCTCACGCTGTAGGTATCTCAGTTCGG
TGTAGGTCGTTCGCTCCAAGCTGGGCTGTGTGCACGAACCCCCCGTTCAGCCCGACCGCTGCGCCTTATC
CGGTAACTATCGTCTTGAGTCCAACCCGGTAAGACACGACTTATCGCCACTGGCAGCAGCCACTGGTAAC
AGGATTAGCAGAGCGAGGTATGTAGGCGGTGCTACAGAGTTCTTGAAGTGGTGGCCTAACTACGGCTACA
CTAGAAGAACAGTATTTGGTATCTGCGCTCTGCTGAAGCCAGTTACCTTCGGAAAAAGAGTTGGTAGCTC
TTGATCCGGCAAACAAACCACCGCTGGTAGCGGTGGTTTTTTTGTTTGCAAGCAGCAGATTACGCGCAGA
AAAAAAGGATCTCAAGAAGATCCTTTGATCTTTTCTACGGGGTCTGACGCTCAGTGGAACGAAAACTCAC
GTTAAGGGATTTTGGTCATGAGATTATCAAAAAGGATCTTCACCTAGATCCTTTTAAATTAAAAATGAAG
TTTTAAATCAATCTAAAGTATATATGAGTAAACTTGGTCTGACAGTTACCAATGCTTAATCAGTGAGGCA
CCTATCTCAGCGATCTGTCTATTTCGTTCATCCATAGTTGCCTGACTCCCCGTCGTGTAGATAACTACGA
TACGGGAGGGCTTACCATCTGGCCCCAGTGCTGCAATGATACCGCGAGACCCACGCTCACCGGCTCCAGA
TTTATCAGCAATAAACCAGCCAGCCGGAAGGGCCGAGCGCAGAAGTGGTCCTGCAACTTTATCCGCCTCC
ATCCAGTCTATTAATTGTTGCCGGGAAGCTAGAGTAAGTAGTTCGCCAGTTAATAGTTTGCGCAACGTTG
TTGCCATTGCTACAGGCATCGTGGTGTCACGCTCGTCGTTTGGTATGGCTTCATTCAGCTCCGGTTCCCA
ACGATCAAGGCGAGTTACATGATCCCCCATGTTGTGCAAAAAAGCGGTTAGCTCCTTCGGTCCTCCGATC
GTTGTCAGAAGTAAGTTGGCCGCAGTGTTATCACTCATGGTTATGGCAGCACTGCATAATTCTCTTACTG
TCATGCCATCCGTAAGATGCTTTTCTGTGACTGGTGAGTACTCAACCAAGTCATTCTGAGAATAGTGTAT
GCGGCGACCGAGTTGCTCTTGCCCGGCGTCAATACGGGATAATACCGCGCCACATAGCAGAACTTTAAAA
GTGCTCATCATTGGAAAACGTTCTTCGGGGCGAAAACTCTCAAGGATCTTACCGCTGTTGAGATCCAGTT
CGATGTAACCCACTCGTGCACCCAACTGATCTTCAGCATCTTTTACTTTCACCAGCGTTTCTGGGTGAGC
AAAAACAGGAAGGCAAAATGCCGCAAAAAAGGGAATAAGGGCGACACGGAAATGTTGAATACTCATACTC
TTCCTTTTTCAATATTATTGAAGCATTTATCAGGGTTATTGTCTCATGAGCGGATACATATTTGAATGTA
TTTAGAAAAATAAACAAATAGGGGTTCCGCGCACATTTCCCCGAAAAGTGCCACCTGACGTCTAAGAAAC
CATTATTATCATGACATTAACCTATAAAAATAGGCGTATCACGAGGCCCTTTCGTCTCGCGCGTTTCGGT
GATGACGGTGAAAACCTCTGACACATGCAGCTCCCGGAGACGGTCACAGCTTGTCTGTAAGCGGATGCCG
GGAGCAGACAAGCCCGTCAGGGCGCGTCAGCGGGTGTTGGCGGGTGTCGGGGCTGGCTTAACTATGCGGC
ATCAGAGCAGATTGTACTGAGAGTGCACCATATGCGGTGTGAAATACCGCACAGATGCGTAAGGAGAAAA
TACCGCATCAGGCGCCATTCGCCATTCAGGCTGCGCAACTGTTGGGAAGGGCGATCGGTGCGGGCCTCTT
CGCTATTACGCCAGCTGGCGAAAGGGGGATGTGCTGCAAGGCGATTAAGTTGGGTAACGCCAGGGTTTTC
CCAGTCACGACGTTGTAAAACGACGGCGCAAGGAATGGTGCATGCAAGGAGATGGCGCCCAACAGTCCCC
CGGCCACGGGGCCTGCCACCATACCCACGCCGAAACAAGCGCTCATGAGCCCGAAGTGGCGAGCCCGATC
TTCCCCATCGGTGATGTCGGCGATATAGGCGCCAGCAACCGCACCTGTGGCGCCGGTGATGCCGGCCACG
ATGCGTCCGGCGTAGAGGCGATTAGTCCAATTTGTTAAAGACAGGATATCAGTGGTCCAGGCTCTAGTTT
TGACTCAACAATATCACCAGCTGAAGCCTATAGAGTACGAGCCATAGATAAAATAAAAGATTTTATTTAG
TCTCCAGAAAAAGGGGGGAATGAAAGACCCCACCTGTAGGTTTGGCAAGCTAGCTTAAGTAACGCCATTT
TGCAAGGCATGGAAAATACATAACTGAGAATAGAGAAGTTCAGATCAAGGTTAGGAACAGAGAGACAGCA
GAATATGGGCCAAACAGGATATCTGTGGTAAGCAGTTCCTGCCCCGGCTCAGGGCCAAGAACAGATGGTC
CCCAGATGCGGTCCCGCCCTCAGCAGTTTCTAGAGAACCATCAGATGTTTCCAGGGTGCCCCAAGGACCT
GAAATGACCCTGTGCCTTATTTGAACTAACCAATCAGTTCGCTTCTCGCTTCTGTTCGCGCGCTTCTGCT
CCCCGAGCTCAATAAAAGAGCCCACAACCCCTCACTCGGCGCGCCAGTCCTCCGATAGACTGCGTCGCCC
GGGTACCCGTATTCCCAATAAAGCCTCTTGCTGTTTGCATCCGAATCGTGGACTCGCTGATCCTTGGGAG
GGTCTCCTCAGATTGATTGACTGCCCACCTCGGGGGTCTTTCATTTGGAGGTTCCACCGAGATTTGGAGA
CCCCTGCCCAGGGACCACCGACCCCCCCGCCGGGAGGTAAGCTGGCCAGCGGTCGTTTCGTGTCTGTCTC
TGTCTTTGTGCGTGTTTGTGCCGGCATCTAATGTTTGCGCCTGCGTCTGTACTAGTTAGCTAACTAGCTC
TGTATCTGGCGGACCCGTGGTGGAACTGACGAGTTCTGAACACCCGGCCGCAACCCTGGGAGACGTCCCA
GGGACTTTGGGGGCCGTTTTTGTGGCCCGACCTGAGGAAGGGAGTCGATGTGGAATCCGACCCCGTCAGG
ATATGTGGTTCTGGTAGGAGACGAGAACCTAAAACAGTTCCCGCCTCCGTCTGAATTTTTGCTTTCGGTT
TGGAACCGAAGCCGCGCGTCTTGTCTGCTGCAGCGCTGCAGCATCGTTCTGTGTTGTCTCTGTCTGACTG
TGTTTCTGTATTTGTCTGAAAATTAGGGCCAGACTGTTACCACTCCCTTAAGTTTGACCTTAGGTCACTG
GAAAGATGTCGAGCGGATCGCTCACAACCAGTCGGTAGATGTCAAGAAGAGACGTTGGGTTACCTTCTGC
TCTGCAGAATGGCCAACCTTTAACGTCGGATGGCCGCGAGACGGCACCTTTAACCGAGACCTCATCACCC
AGGTTAAGATCAAGGTCTTTTCACCTGGCCCGCATGGACACCCAGACCAGGTCCCCTACATCGTGACCTG
GGAAGCCTTGGCTTTTGACCCCCCTCCCTGGGTCAAGCCCTTTGTACACCCTAAGCCTCCGCCTCCTCTT
CCTCCATCCGCCCCGTCTCTCCCCCTTGAACCTCCTCGTTCGACCCCGCCTCGATCCTCCCTTTATCCAG
CCCTCACTCCTTCTCTAGGCGCCGGAATT
Features (pLannotate 1.2.2; 23 found; start..end, strand, type, name):
     61..81      +  CDS            FLAG (fragment): FLAG® epitope tag, followed by an enterokinase cleavage site
    784..1068    +  CDS            FPR2 (fragment): FKBP2_CRYNB - Protein inferred from homology: Swiss-Prot protein existence level 3. PPIases accelerate the folding of proteins. It catalyzes the cis-trans isomerization of proline imidic peptide bonds in oligopeptides (By similarity). From Cryptococcus neoformans var. neoformans serotype D (strain B-3501A) (Filobasidiella neoformans).
   1063..1383    +  CDS            FKBP1A: FKB1A_HUMAN - Also known as FKBP1, FKBP12. Experimental evidence at protein level: Swiss-Prot protein existence level 1. Keeps in an inactive conformation TGFBR1, the TGF-beta type I serine/threonine kinase receptor, preventing TGF-beta receptor activation in absence of ligand. Recruits SMAD7 to ACVR1B which prevents the association of SMAD2 and SMAD3 with the activin receptor complex, thereby blocking the activin signal. May modulate the RYR1 calcium channel activity. PPIases accelerate the folding of proteins. It catalyzes the cis-trans isomerization of proline imidic peptide bonds in oligop
   1402..1998    +  CDS            Ticam1 (fragment): TCAM1_MOUSE - Also known as Trif. Experimental evidence at protein level: Swiss-Prot protein existence level 1. Involved in innate immunity against invading pathogens. Adapter used by TLR3, TLR4 (through TICAM2) and TLR5 to mediate NF- kappa-B and interferon-regulatory factor (IRF) activation, and to induce apoptosis (PubMed:12855817, PubMed:16002681, PubMed:21703541). Ligand binding to these receptors results in TRIF recruitment through its TIR domain (PubMed:12855817, PubMed:16002681, PubMed:21703541). Distinct protein-interaction motifs allow recruitment of the effector proteins TBK1, TRAF6
   2021..2054    -  misc_feature   MCS (fragment): pBluescript multiple cloning site
   2156..2618    +  misc_feature   IRES: internal ribosome entry site (IRES) of the encephalomyocarditis virus (EMCV)
   2632..3351    +  CDS            EGFP: the original enhanced GFP (Yang et al., 1996) mammalian codon-optimized
   3413..3927    +  LTR            3' LTR: 3' long terminal repeat from murine embryonic stem cell virus
   4089..4105    -  protein_bind   lac operator: The lac repressor binds to the lac operator to inhibit transcription in E. coli. This inhibition can be relieved by adding lactose or isopropyl-β-D-thiogalactopyranoside (IPTG). lac repressor encoded by lacI
   4113..4143    -  promoter       lac promoter: promoter for the E. coli lac operon
   4158..4179    -  protein_bind   CAP binding site: CAP binding activates transcription in the presence of cAMP. E. coli catabolite activator protein
   4192..4284    -  CDS            lacI (fragment): lac repressor; lacI; The lac repressor binds to the lac operator to inhibit transcription in E. coli. This inhibition can be relieved by adding lactose or isopropyl-β-D-thiogalactopyranoside (IPTG).
   4467..5055    -  rep_origin     ori: high-copy-number ColE1/pMB1/pBR322/pUC origin of replication
   5226..6086    -  CDS            AmpR: β-lactamase; bla; confers resistance to ampicillin, carbenicillin, and related antibiotics
   6087..6191    -  promoter       AmpR promoter: bla
   6286..6321    +  CDS            rop (fragment): Rop protein, which maintains plasmids at low copy number; rop
   6423..6522    +  misc_feature   bom (fragment): basis of mobility region from pBR322
   6528..6677    -  CDS            lacZα (fragment): LacZα fragment of β-galactosidase; lacZ fragment
   6677..6878    -  CDS            TcR (fragment): tetracycline efflux protein; tet; confers resistance to tetracycline
   6879..6977    +  CDS            env (fragment): murine leukemia virus gPr80 envelope polyprotein precursor; env; proteolytically cleaved into gp70SU and p15TM subunits
   7019..7535    +  LTR            5' LTR: 5' long terminal repeat from murine embryonic stem cell virus
   7599..7940    +  misc_feature   MESV Ψ: packaging signal of murine embryonic stem cell virus
   8007..8423    +  CDS            gag (truncated): truncated Moloney murine leukemia virus (MMLV) gag gene lacking the start codon
