[The description below was written by a language model from this plasmid's Addgene catalogue record and pLannotate feature annotations shown in this document.]
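Description:
pMSCV-FKBP-TRIF(trunc 1-23) is a gammaretroviral transfer plasmid built on the pMSCV-IRES-GFP backbone, intended for expressing a truncated form of the mouse innate immune adaptor TRIF (Ticam1) in mammalian cells by retroviral transduction. In bacteria it is maintained through a high-copy ColE1/pUC-type origin and selected with ampicillin via the β-lactamase gene. The annotated fragments of lacI, lacZα, rop, bom and the tetracycline resistance gene are non-functional remnants of earlier cloning vectors. The viral portion consists of murine embryonic stem cell virus 5′ and 3′ LTRs, the MESV Ψ packaging signal and a truncated gag segment lacking its start codon. Together these allow the genomic RNA to be packaged when gag, pol and env are supplied in trans. After integration, the 5′ LTR serves as the promoter for the payload.

The insert, cloned between BglII and NotI, encodes TRIF residues 24–222, so the first 23 amino acids and the C-terminal part of the protein are absent. It is fused at its N terminus to a 3xFLAG epitope and four tandem FKBP domains. The feature table explicitly labels only one FLAG fragment and two FKBP-like segments, which most likely reflects the difficulty of annotating repeated units rather than their absence. FKBP12-derived repeats are commonly used for chemically induced oligomerisation with a bivalent ligand, which would permit controlled clustering of the TRIF fragment independently of upstream receptors, although the record does not spell this out. Downstream, an EMCV IRES drives EGFP from the same transcript, marking transduced cells for identification or sorting. The construct belongs to a truncation series used to study pLxIS-containing signalling domains in interferon and metabolic regulation.
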