Addgene plasmid #221247: pMSCV-FKBP-TRIF(trunc 1-23)
Purpose: Expression of TRIF truncation 1 (24-222) in mammalian cells by retroviral transduction
Depositing lab: Jonathan Kagan. Depositing organization: Boston Children's Hospital. Publication: pLxIS-containing domains are biochemically flexible regulators of interferons and metabolism. Landau LM, Chaudhary N, Tien YC, Rogozinska M, Joshi S, Yao C, Crowley J, Hullahalli K, Campbell IW, Waldor MK, Haigis M, Kagan JC. Mol Cell. 2024 Jul 11;84(13):2436-2454.e10. doi: 10.1016/j.molcel.2024.05.030. Epub 2024 Jun 25. PubMed 38925114.
Backbone
  Vector backbone: pMSCV-IRES-GFP
  Vector type: Retroviral
Growth in bacteria
  Bacterial resistance: Ampicillin, 100 μg/mL
  Growth temperature: 37°C
  Growth strain: NEB Stable
  Copy number: High Copy
Gene/Insert
  Gene/Insert name: TRIF truncation 1 (24-222)
  Species: M. musculus (mouse)
  Entrez Gene: Ticam1 (a.k.a. TICAM-1, TRIF)
  Tag / fusion protein: 3xFLAG-4xFKBP (N terminal on insert)
  Cloning method: Restriction Enzyme; 5′ cloning site BglII (not destroyed); 3′ cloning site NotI (not destroyed)
Terms and licenses: Academic/Nonprofit Terms; Industry Terms: Not Available to Industry
How to cite: pMSCV-FKBP-TRIF(trunc 1-23) was a gift from Jonathan Kagan (Addgene plasmid # 221247 ; http://n2t.net/addgene:221247 ; RRID:Addgene_221247)
